Addgene plasmid #34861: pCJF604 - pDESTR4-R3(ttTi4391, I)
Depositing lab: Erik Jorgensen. Depositing organization: University of Utah. Publication: Improved Mos1-mediated transgenesis in C. elegans. Frokjaer-Jensen C, Davis MW, Ailion M, Jorgensen EM. Nat Methods. 2012 Jan 30;9(2):117-8. doi: 10.1038/nmeth.1865. PubMed 22290181.
Backbone
  Vector backbone: pDESTR4-R3
  Vector type: Worm targeting
Growth in bacteria
  Bacterial resistance: Chloramphenicol and Ampicillin, 25 & 100 μg/mL
  Growth temperature: 37°C
  Growth strain: ccdB Survival
  Growth instructions: It is important to grow the bacteria under BOTH Amp and Cm selection.
  Copy number: High Copy
Gene/Insert
  Gene/Insert name: ttTi4391 targeting
  Species: C. elegans (nematode)
  Cloning method: Ligation Independent Cloning
  Sequencing primers: 5′ M13F; 3′ M13R
Terms and licenses: Academic/Nonprofit Terms; Industry Terms: Not Available to Industry
Depositor comments: There is a 461 bp deletion in the middle of the left recombination region. This deletion does not appear to adversely affect the ability to insert transgenes into the ttTi4391 site.
How to cite: pCJF604 - pDESTR4-R3(ttTi4391, I) was a gift from Erik Jorgensen (Addgene plasmid # 34861 ; http://n2t.net/addgene:34861 ; RRID:Addgene_34861)
