[The description below was written by a language model from this plasmid's Addgene catalogue record and pLannotate feature annotations shown in this document.]
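Description:
pCJF604 - pDESTR4-R3(ttTi4391, I) is a MultiSite Gateway destination vector built on the pDESTR4-R3 backbone and adapted as a C. elegans targeting vector for Mos1-mediated single-copy transgene insertion at the ttTi4391 Mos1 site; the "I" in the name presumably refers to chromosome I. The 8,130 nt plasmid replicates in E. coli from a high-copy ColE1/pUC-type origin and carries an ampicillin resistance gene (bla) with its own promoter. Fragments of bom, rop and lacZα also appear in the feature table as backbone remnants.

The Gateway cassette is bounded by attR sites, annotated as an attB4/attR1-like site and attR3, consistent with the R4-R3 design. Between them lie the ccdB gyrase toxin gene, a ccdA fragment, and a chloramphenicol acetyltransferase gene with cat and lac UV5 promoter elements. Because ccdB is lethal to standard strains, the empty vector is kept in a ccdB-tolerant host under both ampicillin and chloramphenicol selection. An LR reaction with entry clones replaces the cassette with the user's transgene, typically assembled from promoter, gene and 3′ UTR modules, and counter-selects against unrecombined vector.

Next to the cassette is an unc-119 coding region, which in this type of vector serves as a rescue marker for identifying transgenic worms in an unc-119 mutant background. The unannotated stretches around the cassette and marker presumably contain the left and right homology arms for the genomic region around ttTi4391, which direct repair of the break made by Mos1 excision. The depositor notes a 461 bp deletion in the middle of the left recombination region that does not appear to impair insertion at this site.
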