Features (pLannotate 1.2.2; 17 found; start..end, strand, type, name):
    155..743     +  rep_origin     ori: high-copy-number ColE1/pMB1/pBR322/pUC origin of replication
   1315..1335    +  protein_bind   attB4: mutant version of attB; core recombination site for the Gateway® BP reaction BP Clonase™
   1319..1438    +  protein_bind   attR1: mutant version of attR; recombination site for the Gateway® LR reaction LR Clonase™
   1479..1784    -  CDS            ccdB: CcdB, a bacterial toxin that poisons DNA gyrase; ccdB; Plasmids containing the ccdB gene cannot be propagated in standard E. coli strains.
   1789..1947    -  CDS            ccdA (fragment): CCDA_ECO57 - Also known as H, letA. Experimental evidence at protein level: Swiss-Prot protein existence level 1. Antitoxin component of a type II toxin-antitoxin (TA) system which inhibits the post-segregational killing (PSK) of plasmid-free cells, also referred to as a plasmid addiction system. Binds to and blocks the activity of CcdB; will also remove bound CcdB protein from the CcdB-GyrA complex by forming a CcdA-CcdB complex, a process termed rejuvenation. Functions as a transcriptional corepressor for the ccdAB operon, repression also requires CcdB (By similarity). From Escherichia coli
   2126..2785    -  CDS            CmR: chloramphenicol acetyltransferase; cat; confers resistance to chloramphenicol
   2786..2815    -  promoter       cat promoter (fragment): promoter of the E. coli cat gene encoding chloramphenicol acetyltransferase
   2839..2869    -  promoter       lac UV5 promoter: E. coli lac promoter with an "up" mutation
   2894..3017    -  protein_bind   attR3: mutant version of attR; recombination site for the Gateway® LR reaction LR Clonase™
   3021..3042    +  CDS            lacZα (fragment): LacZα fragment of β-galactosidase; lacZ fragment
   3903..3920    -  misc_feature   P element 5' end (fragment): No description available
   4031..4873    +  CDS            unc-119: UN119_CAEEL - Experimental evidence at protein level: Swiss-Prot protein existence level 1. Myristoyl-binding protein that acts as a cargo adapter: specifically binds the myristoyl moiety of a subset of N-terminally myristoylated proteins and is required for their localization. Plays a key role in ciliary membrane localization of proteins. Required for the establishment or function of the nervous system. From Caenorhabditis elegans.
   6694..6812    +  CDS            lacZα (fragment): LacZα fragment of β-galactosidase; lacZ fragment
   6818..6917    -  misc_feature   bom (fragment): basis of mobility region from pBR322
   7019..7054    -  CDS            rop (fragment): Rop protein, which maintains plasmids at low copy number; rop
   7149..7253    +  promoter       AmpR promoter: bla
   7254..8114    +  CDS            AmpR: β-lactamase; bla; confers resistance to ampicillin, carbenicillin, and related antibiotics
>Addgene plasmid #34861 | pCJF604 - pDESTR4-R3(ttTi4391, I) | depositor full sequence | sequence record 48054 | pCJF604 - pDESTR4-R3(ttTi4391, I) sequence 8130 bps
ACTCATATATACTTTAGATTGATTTAAAACTTCATTTTTAATTTAAAAGGATCTAGGTGAAGATCCTTTT
TGATAATCTCATGACCAAAATCCCTTAACGTGAGTTTTCGTTCCACTGAGCGTCAGACCCCGTAGAAAAG
ATCAAAGGATCTTCTTGAGATCCTTTTTTTCTGCGCGTAATCTGCTGCTTGCAAACAAAAAAACCACCGC
TACCAGCGGTGGTTTGTTTGCCGGATCAAGAGCTACCAACTCTTTTTCCGAAGGTAACTGGCTTCAGCAG
AGCGCAGATACCAAATACTGTCCTTCTAGTGTAGCCGTAGTTAGGCCACCACTTCAAGAACTCTGTAGCA
CCGCCTACATACCTCGCTCTGCTAATCCTGTTACCAGTGGCTGCTGCCAGTGGCGATAAGTCGTGTCTTA
CCGGGTTGGACTCAAGACGATAGTTACCGGATAAGGCGCAGCGGTCGGGCTGAACGGGGGGTTCGTGCAC
ACAGCCCAGCTTGGAGCGAACGACCTACACCGAACTGAGATACCTACAGCGTGAGCTATGAGAAAGCGCC
ACGCTTCCCGAAGGGAGAAAGGCGGACAGGTATCCGGTAAGCGGCAGGGTCGGAACAGGAGAGCGCACGA
GGGAGCTTCCAGGGGGAAACGCCTGGTATCTTTATAGTCCTGTCGGGTTTCGCCACCTCTGACTTGAGCG
TCGATTTTTGTGATGCTCGTCAGGGGGGCGGAGCCTATGGAAAAACGCCAGCAACGCGGCCTTTTTACGG
TTCCTGGTCTTTTGCTGGCCTTTTGCTCACATGTTCTTTCCTGCGTTATCCCCTGATTCTGTGGATAACC
GTATTACCGCCTTTGAGTGAGCTGATACCTGATCACCGTTTTCAACAAGATTACAGACATCGCAGTGAAA
TCGAGGAGGAGTGTATCAAGCAGCTATTGATGATTCCTCCGATGTATGCGGATTTTGACTATTATTATTG
AGAATAAAGCTTGTTATAACTCCTACAGTAACCCCACAGTACCTCGACAGTATCTCTACAGTTCCTCTAC
AATAATCTTACAGTACCCCTACAGTACCTCACAATACCACTTAGGTACCTCTACAGTACCTCTACAGTAT
CCTTACAGTCCCCCTACAGCACCCCTACAGTACTTCTACAGTACTCCCATGGTATCCTTACAGTACCCCT
AAACAATAATCTTGCAGTACCGCTACAGTGCCCCTTCGGTTTCTCTACGGTATAGATGCAACACCCCTAC
TCAGTAAAACCGTTCATACAGGAAACAGCTATGACCATGATTACGCCAAGCTATCAACTTTGTATAGAAA
AGTTGAACGAGAAACGTAAAATGATATAAATATCAATATATTAAATTAGATTTTGCATAAAAAACAGACT
ACATAATACTGTAAAACACAACATATCCAGTCACTATGGTCGACCTGCAGACTGGCTGTGTATAAGGGAG
CCTGACATTTATATTCCCCAGAACATCAGGTTAATGGCGTTTTTGATGTCATTTTCGCGGTGGCTGAGAT
CAGCCACTTCTTCCCCGATAACGGAGACCGGCACACTGGCCATATCGGTGGTCATCATGCGCCAGCTTTC
ATCCCCGATATGCACCACCGGGTAAAGTTCACGGGGGACTTTATCTGACAGCAGACGTGCACTGGCCAGG
GGGATCACCATCCGTCGCCCGGGCGTGTCAATAATATCACTCTGTACATCCACAAACAGACGATAACGGC
TCTCTCTTTTATAGGTGTAAACCTTAAACTGCATTTCACCAGCCCCTGTTCTCGTCGGCAAAAGAGCCGT
TCATTTCAATAAACCGGGCGACCTCAGCCATCCCTTCCTGATTTTCCGCTTTCCAGCGTTCGGCACGCAG
ACGACGGGCTTCATTCTGCATGGTTGTGCTTACCGAACCGGAGATATTGACATCATATATGCCTTGAGCA
ACTGATAGCTGTCGCTGTCAACTGTCACTGTAATACGCTGCTTCATAGCATACCTCTTTTTGACATACTT
CGGGTATACATATCAGTATATATTCTTATACCGCAAAAATCAGCGCGCAAATACGCATACTGTTATCTGG
CTTTTAGTAAGCCGGATCCTCTAGATTACGCCCCGCCCTGCCACTCATCGCAGTACTGTTGTAATTCATT
AAGCATTCTGCCGACATGGAAGCCATCACAAACGGCATGATGAACCTGAATCGCCAGCGGCATCAGCACC
TTGTCGCCTTGCGTATAATATTTGCCCATGGTGAAAACGGGGGCGAAGAAGTTGTCCATATTGGCCACGT
TTAAATCAAAACTGGTGAAACTCACCCAGGGATTGGCTGAGACGAAAAACATATTCTCAATAAACCCTTT
AGGGAAATAGGCCAGGTTTTCACCGTAACACGCCACATCTTGCGAATATATGTGTAGAAACTGCCGGAAA
TCGTCGTGGTATTCACTCCAGAGCGATGAAAACGTTTCAGTTTGCTCATGGAAAACGGTGTAACAAGGGT
GAACACTATCCCATATCACCAGCTCACCGTCTTTCATTGCCATACGGAATTCCGGATGAGCATTCATCAG
GCGGGCAAGAATGTGAATAAAGGCCGGATAAAACTTGTGCTTATTTTTCTTTACGGTCTTTAAAAAGGCC
GTAATATCCAGCTGAACGGTCTGGTTATAGGTACATTGAGCAACTGACTGAAATGCCTCAAAATGTTCTT
TACGATGCCATTGGGATATATCAACGGTGGTATATCCAGTGATTTTTTTCTCCATTTTAGCTTCCTTAGC
TCCTGAAAATCTCGACGGATCCTAACTCAAAATCCACACATTATACGAGCCGGAAGCATAAAGTGTAAAG
CCTGGGGTGCCTAATGCGGCCGCCATAGTGACTGGATATGTTGTGTTTTACAGTATTATGTAGTCTGTTT
TTTATGCAAAATCTAATTTAATATATTGATATTTATATCATTTTACGTTTCTCGTTCAACTTTATTATAC
ATAGTTGATAATTCACTGGCCGTCGTTTTACACTTTGAGCCAATTTATCCAAGTCCTTGTAAAAAGTATT
CGAAAATTGTTAACGGATAAAATGTTTATTATAATATCAAAAACAATTTGTCAGTTGACCACTTTTTGAT
ATATTTGACAGAAACCGGGATGAATTGGCTCAAAGTTAGGGCGCCCTTCTATTACAGGGTTTCTGATAAC
AAACCGGTTATTAACTCCCAACAAGGGATGATTTCAATTCATCATGCTCAAATTGACCCAAATTAAGTTA
CATGACAAATTCATCGCCCTTTTCAACTCTTCTTGGCTCATCATCTGTTATTCTGTTCCTATTCTGTCTG
CACCCTATACCCCTTTGCATACTCTCTCGTCATTCCTTTCTTGGATAGTGTCTTCTTCTCCCCAGCTCTG
CTACTTCTATGACTTGCGCCCGCTGCTTTTCCGCTCGTTCCTCTCCTCTCTGACGTCTTCTTCTGCTTCT
TTTCTCCTTCCTTTTTCCCTTCTCAATCTTCCTCTTTTTCCCATTTCTGTCAATCATTCGAAGAAGAAGA
AGAAGAAGACCCTCATTCATTTCATTTTTTTTTCTGTCGGTGTGTGCTGCTCGGTTAAGAGTGAGCTCTC
TATTCCACGTCTTCTTCTTTTTCTTCTTCGATTCGAATCAATCACTCCACCAAAACGCATTCGTTTTTGG
GATTCACCCCGCGGTTCGCAACAGGTTTCTTTTTCAAATTATTAGCGTTATAAATAGAAAAATGGTGGAG
TTTCAATAAAAATGATAATTTACAAAGTGTATTTTGATTACATGTACTCAAAAAGGTTGAAATTTTTCAT
ACCAGTTTTCCGGAAATCCATCTGATATCATTATCGTATTTTTCTTTTTAAAAATGTTTTCAAAAAAAAA
CAAAATATAGCTGGTTATTTGGCACCCTCTAATTACCATTTTCCTGTCACACCACACTCTTTTCCTTCTT
CCACTTCTTTCCGTTTTCAGCCGCTTCCAACCAAACCGATATGAAAGCCGAGCAACAACAATCGATTCCA
CCCGGCTCGGCGACCTTCCCGTCGCAGGTGAGACTCAGAAAACTAGAGAAACCGCTCAACTAACTCTTGA
TATCCGATTTCATTCTTTTCTCTTTTCTTTTTGTTGAACTTTTCCATATTTCCAGATGCCACGGCCACCA
CCAAGCACCGAACAAGGAATCACAACGGAATCGGAGCTTGCGAAGAAAGCTCAAATCACTCCGAACGACG
TTTTAGCACTTCCGGGAATCACTCAAGGTATCTTGCTCCCTTTGGATTTCAGTTTAAAACATAAATTTAG
GATTCTTATGCTCCCCATCTGCGAACATCTATAACATCGAGTTCACCAAGTTCCAAATCCGTGATCTGGA
CACTGAGCAAGTGCTTTTCGAGATCGCCAAACCGGAGAACGATCAGGAGAATGATGAGTCGCCACAGGAG
TCGGCAAGATACGTGCGTTATAGATTTGCTCCAAACTTTTTGAAACTCAAAACGGTCGGAGCAACTGTGG
AATTCAAAGTAGGAGACATCCCAATCCATCATTTCCGAATGATCGAACGTCACTTCTTCAAAGATCGCCT
TCTGAAGTGTTTTGACTTTGAATTCGGATTCTGTATTCCGAATTCACGAAACAACTGTGAACATATCTAT
GAGTTCCCTCAACTCTCTCAACAACTCAGTGAGTCATTATTCTAAAAAGTACAATTCAAAAGACTAATCT
CTTTTTCAGTGGACGACATGATCAACAATCCAAACGAGACTCGTTCTGACAGCTTCTATTTCGTCGATAA
CAAACTCGTCATGCACAACAAAGCCGACTACTCATATGATGCATAAATATTTAATACAAAAATGTTCTGG
ATAATTATTCTGTCGAATAGAAAAAAAACTCCAAATGTGATTAAATTCCAATAATTCCTGTCTAGTTTGT
TCCTTCCCCTTCCCCTTCTCATGTTCAATGCATTCCTAAGCTTTTCAGTTCCCCCCTTGTTTCTATATTT
TTTCGCTGTCCTGTCACACTCGCTAAAAACACTAATCACACGGAAATCTGTTTTCAATAAAAACTCCAAC
TTTAACTCATTTTCAATTTCAACTGAAAGATTTTTTCATTAGAGAATGTCTAGAACTAGGCCCGGGCTAC
GTAATACGACTCACTTAAGGCCTTGACTAGAGGACCCAGATTCAAACCCATTTAAAACCGTACAAGCCTA
TACTATGAAAAATTCTAATTTTGGGCAGATGTAAACCAAGATTGTCTAGATCCAAACTTAATTTGCATAG
ATTGCAAGTTTGAGTAGATGTAAACTGAATTTGTGTAGGTTTGTGTAGATCCAAATTGATTTTGTGTACA
TCCAAATTAAATTTGTGCAGATAAATTCACAATATAGGCTTGTACGGTTCTAATTTTGTTTGAATCTGGG
TATATTCTGAACGGGTTTACTGAGTACAATGCCCCCACAGTACCCCTACAGTTCTTCTACATAACTCCTA
CAGTACCCTGCTTGTTTCCAAGAAACTAATTTTACAAACCAAAAATATTTATTGCGAAAAATTTGAAAAT
TATCAGAAATGTTAGGCATGTCCAGCAGCAGCTGCCTCCTTCTTCTTGCCCTGAAATTCAATTTTTTTTT
AAATTGTTTTTCTTCATAGAAAAAGCTCACCCCGGCTCCTTTCTTGTGATTTTTTGCTCCTTTTTTTGCG
AAAAGGTAGTTATTTGGAAGCGACACGTCCGGGGTTTCGCCGTGAGGCCGGCGCGGCGCTCGACCTCATA
GGATCTCTAATTTGAAGAGTTTCTAATTCTACGACGCTGCAAGCCTTCAGACCTGCGGAAGAACACATTA
GAAGTGAAATCCATATCTGAAAAAAGATCGGACAATTCAACCTTAAATCTAAAACTTACAAGTTGTACCC
AGCCCAACAATTGTCCATTTTCTGCCAATCACTCTGGATAAAGGGCTTCCAAACTCATATTCCCCATGAA
AGCTTTCAGTAATGACTAGTTTCTCTTGTAAGTCTATTACCTGCAAATATGTACTTGCTCTTTGAAATCT
ATTAGATTCAAGATTACCCAAAGAAGTCGATGCTTCAATCCAACGCCGTTATTTTTCCCATTACCATTGT
CTTCATAACCATGCACATAAACCCCATTACCAATATTAACTTCATCTGATAGACAAGGTGTACTGTTCGT
GAAAGTGTCATCAAACTCGATAATCATTGGATGATAGGCCACATGCTCTGTCATGTTCGGGCAGTAGTTC
AAAATATAAGCTTTCACAGGAGTAGCTATATCATGGCAGTCGGTCCCGTTCATTACACATTGAAAACGTC
TAAACATGTTTTTTTCCAGAAATCCTGCTGGAACCTCGACGTATCTGAACACAGATTCAAATCAATATTA
TATAACAAATTTAGCCTTACTTCAAGTCACCTTTACAGTCTACCGATTGATTATTAGCCCTCCATTTTCT
CTTACTTGACATGACAACTCGGGAAGTAGTAAGAACATGTCTTTTAGATATGGCACTTGCTCCGGATATA
TGATACCAGATTCCATTTTCATACTGTCGAGCTGTCAAGTAGAACCATTGACCATTCTTACTAAGTGCTA
CATTCGCAGGTTTTACATTCGCACTTGCATTGGAGTCTGATGGACCCTGGCGTTACCCAACTTAATCGCC
TTGCAGCACATCCCCCTTTCGCCAGCTGGCGTAATAGCGAAGAGGCCCGCACCGATCGCCCTTCCCAACA
GTTGCGCAGCCTGAATGGCGAATGGCGCCTGATGCGGTATTTTCTCCTTACGCATCTGTGCGGTATTTCA
CACCGCATATGGTGCACTCTCAGTACAATCTGCTCTGATGCCGCATAGTTAAGCCAGCCCCGACACCCGC
CAACACCCGCTGACGCGCCCTGACGGGCTTGTCTGCTCCCGGCATCCGCTTACAGACAAGCTGTGACCGT
CTCCGGGAGCTGCATGTGTCAGAGGTTTTCACCGTCATCACCGAAACGCGCGAGACGAAAGGGCCTCGTG
ATACGCCTATTTTTATAGGTTAATGTCATGATAATAATGGTTTCTTAGACGTCAGGTGGCACTTTTCGGG
GAAATGTGCGCGGAACCCCTATTTGTTTATTTTTCTAAATACATTCAAATATGTATCCGCTCATGAGACA
ATAACCCTGATAAATGCTTCAATAATATTGAAAAAGGAAGAGTATGAGTATTCAACATTTCCGTGTCGCC
CTTATTCCCTTTTTTGCGGCATTTTGCCTTCCTGTTTTTGCTCACCCAGAAACGCTGGTGAAAGTAAAAG
ATGCTGAAGATCAGTTGGGTGCACGAGTGGGTTACATCGAACTGGATCTCAACAGCGGTAAGATCCTTGA
GAGTTTTCGCCCCGAAGAACGTTTTCCAATGATGAGCACTTTTAAAGTTCTGCTATGTGGCGCGGTATTA
TCCCGTATTGACGCCGGGCAAGAGCAACTCGGTCGCCGCATACACTATTCTCAGAATGACTTGGTTGAGT
ACTCACCAGTCACAGAAAAGCATCTTACGGATGGCATGACAGTAAGAGAATTATGCAGTGCTGCCATAAC
CATGAGTGATAACACTGCGGCCAACTTACTTCTGACAACGATCGGAGGACCGAAGGAGCTAACCGCTTTT
TTGCACAACATGGGGGATCATGTAACTCGCCTTGATCGTTGGGAACCGGAGCTGAATGAAGCCATACCAA
ACGACGAGCGTGACACCACGATGCCTGTAGCAATGGCAACAACGTTGCGCAAACTATTAACTGGCGAACT
ACTTACTCTAGCTTCCCGGCAACAATTAATAGACTGGATGGAGGCGGATAAAGTTGCAGGACCACTTCTG
CGCTCGGCCCTTCCGGCTGGCTGGTTTATTGCTGATAAATCTGGAGCCGGTGAGCGTGGGTCTCGCGGTA
TCATTGCAGCACTGGGGCCAGATGGTAAGCCCTCCCGTATCGTAGTTATCTACACGACGGGGAGTCAGGC
AACTATGGATGAACGAAATAGACAGATCGCTGAGATAGGTGCCTCACTGATTAAGCATTGGTAACTGTCA
GACCAAGTTT
