>Addgene plasmid #34861 | pCJF604 - pDESTR4-R3(ttTi4391, I) | addgene partial sequence | sequence record 47612 | CAT-R 5'-GCAACTGACTGAAATGCCTC-3'
TTGGGATATATCAACGGTGGTATATCCAGTGATTTTTTTCTCCATTTTAGCTTCCTTAGCTCCTGAAAAT
CTCGACGGATCCTAACTCAAAATCCACACATTATACGAGCCGGAAGCATAAAGTGTAAAGCCTGGGGTGC
CTAATGCGGCCGCCATAGTGACTGGATATGTTGTGTTTTACAGTATTATGTAGTCTGTTTTTTATGCAAA
ATCTAATTTAATATATTGATATTTATATCATTTTACGTTTCTCGTTCAACTTTATTATACATAGTTGATA
ATTCACTGGCCGTCGTTTTACACTTTGAGCCAATTTATCCAAGTCCTTGTAAAAAGTATTCGAAAATTGT
TAACGGATAAAATGTTTATTATAATATCAAAAACAATTTGTCAGTTGACCACTTTTTGATATATTTGACA
GAAACCGGGATGAATTGGCTCAAAGTTAGGGCGCCCTTCTATTACAGGGTTTCTGATAACAAACCGGTTA
TTAACTCCCAACAAGGGATGATTTCAATTCATCATGCTCAAATTGACCCAAATTAAGTTACATGACAAAT
TCATCGCCCTTTTCAACTCTTCTTGGCTCATCATCTGTTATTCTGTTCCTATTCTGTCTGCACCCTATAC
CCCTTTGCATACTCTCTCGTCATTCCTTTCTTGGATAGTGTCTTCTTCTCCCCAGCTCTGCTACTTCTAT
GACTTGCGCCCGCTGCTTTTCCGCTCGTTCCTCTCCTCTCTGACGTCTTCTTCTGCTTCTTTTCTCCTTC
CTTTTTCCCTTCTCAATCTTCCTCTTTTTCCCATTTCTGTCAATCATTCGAAGAAGAAGAAGAAGAAGAC
CCTCATTCAT
