>Addgene plasmid #34861 | pCJF604 - pDESTR4-R3(ttTi4391, I) | addgene partial sequence | sequence record 47613 | pBR322ori-F 5'-GGGAAACGCCTGGTATCTTT-3'
TTGAGCGTCGATTTTTGTGATGCTCGTCAGGGGGGCGGAGCCTATGGAAAAACGCCAGCAACGCGGCCTT
TTTACGGTTCCTGGTCTTTTGCTGGCCTTTTGCTCACATGTTCTTTCCTGCGTTATCCCCTGATTCTGTG
GATAACCGTATTACCGCCTTTGAGTGAGCTGATACCTGATCACCGTTTTCAACAAGATTACAGACATCGC
AGTGAAATCGAGGAGGAGTGTATCAAGCAGCTATTGATGATTCCTCCGATGTATGCGGATTTTGACTATT
ATTATTGAGAATAAAGCTTGTTATAACTCCTACAGTAACCCCACAGTACCTCGACAGTATCTCTACAGTT
CCTCTACAATAATCTTACAGTACCCCTACAGTACCTCACAATACCACTTAGGTACCTCTACAGTACCTCT
ACAGTATCCTTACAGTCCCCCTACAGCACCCCTACAGTACTTCTACAGTACTCCCATGGTATCCTTACAG
TACCCCTAAACAATAATCTTGCAGTACCGCTACAGTGCCCCTTCGGTTTCTCTACGGTATAGATGCAACA
CCCCTACTCAGTAAAACCGTTCATACAGGAAACAGCTATGACCATGATTACGCCAAGCTATCAACTTTGT
ATAGAAAAGTTGAACGAGAAACGTAAAATGATATAAATATCAATATATTAAATTAGATTTTGCATAAAAA
ACAGACTACATAATACTGTAAAACACAACATATCCAGTCACTATGGTCGACCTGCAGACTGGCTGTGTAT
AAGGGAGCCTGACATTTATATTCCCCAGAACATCAGGTTAATGGCGTTTTTGAT
